>Addgene plasmid #103530 | LSB-hsa-miR-449b-5p | depositor full sequence | sequence record 196108 | Full Sequence
AATTGAGGGGATAACGCAGGAAAGAACATGTGAGCAAAAGGCCAGCAAAAGGCCAGGAACCGTAAAAAGG
CCGCGTTGCTGGCGTTTTTCCATAGGCTCCGCCCCCCTGACGAGCATCACAAAAATCGACGCTCAAGTCA
GAGGTGGCGAAACCCGACAGGACTATAAAGATACCAGGCGTTTCCCCCTGGAAGCTCCCTCGTGCGCTCT
CCTGTTCCGACCCTGCCGCTTACCGGATACCTGTCCGCCTTTCTCCCTTCGGGAAGCGTGGCGCTTTCTC
ATAGCTCACGCTGTAGGTATCTCAGTTCGGTGTAGGTCGTTCGCTCCAAGCTGGGCTGTGTGCACGAACC
CCCCGTTCAGCCCGACCGCTGCGCCTTATCCGGTAACTATCGTCTTGAGTCCAACCCGGTAAGACACGAC
TTATCGCCACTGGCAGCAGCCACTGGTAACAGGATTAGCAGAGCGAGGTATGTAGGCGGTGCTACAGAGT
TCTTGAAGTGGTGGCCTAACTACGGCTACACTAGAAGAACAGTATTTGGTATCTGCGCTCTGCTGAAGCC
AGTTACCTTCGGAAAAAGAGTTGGTAGCTCTTGATCCGGCAAACAAACCACCGCTGGTAGCGGTGGTTTT
TTTGTTTGCAAGCAGCAGATTACGCGCAGAAAAAAAGGATCTCAAGAAGATCCTTTGATCTTTTCTACGG
GGTCTGACGCTCAGTGGAACGAAAACTCACGTTAAGGGATTTTGGTCATGAGATTATCAAAAAGGATCTT
CACCTAGATCCTTTTAAATTAAAAATGAAGTTTTAAATCAATCTAAAGTATATATGAGTAAACTTGGTCT
GACAGTTACCAATGCTTAATCAGTGAGGCACCTATCTCAGCGATCTGTCTATTTCGTTCATCCATAGTTG
CCTGACTCCCCGTCGTGTAGATAACTACGATACGGGAGGGCTTACCATCTGGCCCCAGTGCTGCAATGAT
ACCGCGAGAACCACGCTCACCGGCTCCAGATTTATCAGCAATAAACCAGCCAGCCGGAAGGGCCGAGCGC
AGAAGTGGTCCTGCAACTTTATCCGCCTCCATCCAGTCTATTAATTGTTGCCGGGAAGCTAGAGTAAGTA
GTTCGCCAGTTAATAGTTTGCGCAACGTTGTTGCCATTGCTACAGGCATCGTGGTGTCACGCTCGTCGTT
TGGTATGGCTTCATTCAGCTCCGGTTCCCAACGATCAAGGCGAGTTACATGATCCCCCATGTTGTGCAAA
AAAGCGGTTAGCTCCTTCGGTCCTCCGATCGTTGTCAGAAGTAAGTTGGCCGCAGTGTTATCACTCATGG
TTATGGCAGCACTGCATAATTCTCTTACTGTCATGCCATCCGTAAGATGCTTTTCTGTGACTGGTGAGTA
CTCAACCAAGTCATTCTGAGAATAGTGTATGCGGCGACCGAGTTGCTCTTGCCCGGCGTCAATACGGGAT
AATACCGCGCCACATAGCAGAACTTTAAAAGTGCTCATCATTGGAAAACGTTCTTCGGGGCGAAAACTCT
CAAGGATCTTACCGCTGTTGAGATCCAGTTCGATGTAACCCACTCGTGCACCCAACTGATCTTCAGCATC
TTTTACTTTCACCAGCGTTTCTGGGTGAGCAAAAACAGGAAGGCAAAATGCCGCAAAAAAGGGAATAAGG
GCGACACGGAAATGTTGAATACTCATACTCTTCCTTTTTCAATATTATTGAAGCATTTATCAGGGTTATT
GTCTCATGAGCGGATACATATTTGAATGTAGCTCCGAATTTCTCGAGGGCTTGTCGACGACGGCGGTCTC
CGTCGTCAGGATCATGAATTCGACCCGCCTGCCACCATGACCGAGTACAAGCCCACGGTGCGCCTCGCCA
CCCGCGACGACGTCCCCCGGGCCGTACGCACCCTCGCCGCCGCGTTCGCCGACTACCCCGCCACGCGCCA
CACCGTCGACCCGGACCGCCACATCGAGCGGGTCACCGAGCTGCAAGAACTCTTCCTCACGCGCGTCGGG
CTCGACATCGGCAAGGTGTGGGTCGCGGACGACGGCGCCGCGGTGGCGGTCTGGACCACGCCGGAGAGCG
TCGAAGCGGGGGCGGTGTTCGCCGAGATCGGCCCGCGCATGGCCGAGTTGAGCGGTTCCCGGCTGGCCGC
GCAGCAACAGATGGAAGGCCTCCTGGCGCCGCACCGGCCCAAGGAGCCCGCGTGGTTCCTGGCCACCGTC
GGCGTCTCGCCCGACCACCAGGGCAAGGGTCTGGGCAGCGCCGTCGTGCTCCCCGGAGTGGAGGCGGCCG
AGCGCGCCGGGGTGCCCGCCTTCCTGGAGACATCCGCGCCCCGCAACCTCCCCTTCTACGAGCGGCTCGG
CTTCACCGTCACCGCCGACGTCGAGGTGCCCGAAGGACCGCGCACCTGGTGCATGACCCGCAAGCCCGGT
GCCTGATACGCGTGAATTCACTCCTCAGGTGCAGGCTGCCTATCAGAAGGTGGTGGCTGGTGTGGCCAAT
GCCCTGGCTCACAAATACCACTGAGATCTTTTTCCCTCTGCCAAAAATTATGGGGACATCATGAAGCCCC
TTGAGCATCTGACTTCTGGCTAATAAAGGAAATTTATTTTCATTGCAATAGTGTGTTGGAATTTTTTGTG
TCTCTCACTCGGAAGGACATATGGGAGGGCAAATCATTTAAAACATCAGAATGAGTATTTGGTTTAGAGT
TTGGCAACATATGCCCATATGCTGGCTGCCATGAACAAAGGTTGGCTATAAAGAGGTCATCAGTATATGA
AACAGCCCCCTGCTGTCCATTCCTTATTCCATAGAAAAGCCTTGACTTGAGGTTAGATTTTTTTTATATT
TTGTTTTGTGTTATTTTTTTCTTTAACATCCCTAAAATTTTCCTTACATGTTTTACTAGCCAGATTTTTC
CTCCTCTCCTGACTACTCCCAGTCATAGCTGTCCCTCTTCTCTTATGGAGATCCCTCGACCTGCAGCCCA
AGCTTGAATTCTCTAGAATTACCCTGTTATCCCTATGCTTGGTTTACCGAGCTCTTATTGGTTTTCAAAC
TTCATTGACTGTGCCCAACGCGCCTGGGAGCTCACGGGGACAGCCCCCCCCCAAAGCCCCCAGGGATGTA
ATTACGTCCCTCCCCCGCTAGGGGGCAGCAGCGAGCCGCCCGGGGCTCCGCTCCGGTCCGGCGCTCCCCC
CGCATCCCCGAGCCGGCAGCGTGCGGGGACAGCCCGGGCACGGGGAAGGTGGCACGGGATCGCTTTCCTC
TGAACGCTTCTCGCTGCTCTTTGAGCCTGCAGACACCTGGGGGGATACGGGGAAAAAGCTAGGCTGAAAG
ACCGGTTCTTAGAATGACACGCGCCTGGGAGCTCACGGGGACAGCCCCCCCCCAAAGCCCCCAGGGATGT
AATTACGTCCCTCCCCCGCTAGGGGGCAGCAGCGAGCCGCCCGGGGCTCCGCTCCGGTCCGGCGCTCCCC
CCGCATCCCCGAGCCGGCAGCGTGCGGGGACAGCCCGGGCACGGGGAAGGTGGCACGGGATCGCTTTCCT
CTGAACGCTTCTCGCTGCTCTTTGAGCCTGCAGACACCTGGGGGGATACGGGGAAAAAGCTAACTTCTGA
GACGACAACTTTGTATAGAAAAGTTGGCTCCGAATTCGCCCTTGACAGCAGAGATCCAGTTTGGTTAATT
AATTGGCTCCGGTGCCCGTCAGTGGGCAGAGCGCACATCGCCCACAGTCCCCGAGAAGTTGTGGGGAGGG
GTCGGCAATTGAACCGGTGCCTAGAGAAGGTGGCGCGGGGTAAACTGGGAAAGTGATGTCGTGTACTGGC
TCCGCCTTTTTCCCGAGGGTGGGGGAGAACCGTATATAAGTGCAGTAGTCGCCGTGAACGTTCTTTTTCG
CAACGGGTTTGCCGCCAGAACACAGGTAAGTGCCGTGTGTGGTTCCCGCGGGCCTGGCCTCTTTACGGGT
TATGGCCCTTGCGTGCCTTGAATTACTTCCACCTGGCTGCAGTACGTGATTCTTGATCCCGAGCTTCGGG
TTGGAAGTGGGTGGGAGAGTTCGAGGCCTTGCGCTTAAGGAGCCCCTTCGCCTCGTGCTTGAGTTGAGGC
CTGGCCTGGGCGCTGGGGCCGCCGCGTGCGAATCTGGTGGCACCTTCGCGCCTGTCTCGCTGCTTTCGAT
AAGTCTCTAGCCATTTAAAATTTTTGATGACCTGCTGCGACGCTTTTTTTCTGGCAAGATAGTCTTGTAA
ATGCGGGCCAAGATCTGCACACTGGTATTTCGGTTTTTGGGGCCGCGGGCGGCGACGGGGCCCGTGCGTC
CCAGCGCACATGTTCGGCGAGGCGGGGCCTGCGAGCGCGGCCACCGAGAATCGGACGGGGGTAGTCTCAA
GCTGGCCGGCCTGCTCTGGTGCCTGGCCTCGCGCCGCCGTGTATCGCCCCGCCCTGGGCGGCAAGGCTGG
CCCGGTCGGCACCAGTTGCGTGAGCGGAAAGATGGCCGCTTCCCGGCCCTGCTGCAGGGAGCTCAAAATG
GAGGACGCGGCGCTCGGGAGAGCGGGCGGGTGAGTCACCCACACAAAGGAAAAGGGCCTTTCCGTCCTCA
GCCGTCGCTTCATGTGACTCCACGGAGTACCGGGCGCCGTCCAGGCACCTCGATTAGTTCTCGAGCTTTT
GGAGTACGTCGTCTTTAGGTTGGGGGGAGGGGTTTTATGCGATGGAGTTTCCCCACACTGAGTGGGTGGA
GACTGAAGTTAGGCCAGCTTGGCACTTGATGTAATTCTCCTTGGAATTTGCCCTTTTTGAGTTTGGATCT
TGGTTCATTCTCAAGCCTCAGACAGTGGTTCAAAGTTTTTTTCTTCCATTTCAGGTGTCGTGAGAAGGGC
GAATTCGACCCAAGTTTGTACAAAAAAGCAGGCTGGATCCAGGTGCCACCATGGTGAGCGAGCTGATTAA
GGAGAACATGCACATGAAGCTGTACATGGAGGGCACCGTGAACAACCACCACTTCAAGTGCACATCCGAG
GGCGAAGGCAAGCCCTACGAGGGCACCCAGACCATGAGAATCAAGGCGGTCGAGGGCGGCCCTCTCCCCT
TCGCCTTCGACATCCTGGCTACCAGCTTCATGTACGGCAGCAAAACCTTCATCAACCACACCCAGGGCAT
CCCCGACTTCTTTAAGCAGTCCTTCCCCGAGGGCTTCACATGGGAGAGAGTCACCACATACGAAGATGGG
GGCGTGCTGACCGCTACCCAGGACACCAGCCTCCAGGACGGCTGCCTCATCTACAACGTCAAGATCAGAG
GGGTGAACTTCCCATCCAACGGCCCTGTGATGCAGAAGAAAACACTCGGCTGGGAGGCCTCCACCGAGAC
ACTGTACCCCGCTGACGGCGGCCTGGAAGGCAGAGCCGACATGGCCCTGAAGCTCGTGGGCGGGGGCCAC
CTGATCTGCAACCTTAAGACCACATACAGATCCAAGAAACCCGCTAAGAACCTCAAGATGCCCGGCGTCT
ACTATGTGGACAGGAGACTGGAAAGAATCAAGGAGGCCGACAAAGAGACATACGTCGAGCAGCACGAGGT
GGCTGTGGCCAGATACTGCGACCTCCCTAGCAAACTGGGGCACAAACTTAATTGAGAATTCTACCACCCA
GCTTTCTTGTACAAAGTGGTACGTCTCAAGACCAGAGGTCTCTGCTTGCCGACTCGCCAGCTAACAATAC
ACTGCCTGCCAGCTAACAATACACTGCCTGCCAGCTAACAATACACTGCCTGCCAGCTAACAATACACTG
CCTCAACCAGAAGAGACCTGTGCTTCACTCCTCAGGTGCAGGCTGCCTATCAGAAGGTGGTGGCTGGTGT
GGCCAATGCCCTGGCTCACAAATACCACTGAGATCTTTTTCCCTCTGCCAAAAATTATGGGGACATCATG
AAGCCCCTTGAGCATCTGACTTCTGGCTAATAAAGGAAATTTATTTTCATTGCAATAGTGTGTTGGAATT
TTTTGTGTCTCTCACTCGGAAGGACATATGGGAGGGCAAATCATTTAAAACATCAGAATGAGTATTTGGT
TTAGAGTTTGGCAACATATGCCCATATGCTGGCTGCCATGAACAAAGGTTGGCTATAAAGAGGTCATCAG
TATATGAAACAGCCCCCTGCTGTCCATTCCTTATTCCATAGAAAAGCCTTGACTTGAGGTTAGATTTTTT
TTATATTTTGTTTTGTGTTATTTTTTTCTTTAACATCCCTAAAATTTTCCTTACATGTTTTACTAGCCAG
ATTTTTCCTCCTCTCCTGACTACTCCCAGTCATAGCTGTCCCTCTTCTCTTATGGAGATCCCGAGCGGTG
CGTTTTTATGCTTGTAGTATTGTATAATGTTTTTAAGATCCAAGCTTCTGACCTCTTCTCTTCCTCCCAC
AGGGCCTCGAGACAATTGCATCGATGGTACCAGTGAAAGTCTGCAATGAATTCGAGTTGGCGCGCCTGTC
ATTCTAAATCTCTCTTTCAGCCTAAAGCTTTTTCCCCGTATCCCCCCAGGTGTCTGCAGGCTCAAAGAGC
AGCGAGAAGCGTTCAGAGGAAAGCGATCCCGTGCCACCTTCCCCGTGCCCGGGCTGTCCCCGCACGCTGC
CGGCTCGGGGATGCGGGGGGAGCGCCGGACCGGAGCGGAGCCCCGGGCGGCTCGCTGCTGCCCCCTAGCG
GGGGAGGGACGTAATTACATCCCTGGGGGCTTTGGGAGGGGGCTGTCCCCGTGAGCTCCCAGGCGCGCCT
GTCATTCTAAATCTCTCTTTCAGCCTAAAGCTTTTTCCCCGTATCCCCCCAGGTGTCTGCAGGCTCAAAG
AGCAGCGAGAAGCGTTCAGAGGAAAGCGATCCCGTGCCACCTTCCCCGTGCCCGGGCTGTCCCCGCACGC
TGCCGGCTCGGGGATGCGGGGGGAGCGCCGGACCGGAGCGGAGCCCCGGGCGGCTCGCTGCTGCCCCCTA
GCGGGGGAGGGACGTAATTACATCCCTGGGGGCTTTGGGGGGGGGCTGTCCCCGTGAGCTCCCAGGCGCG
CCAACTCGGTACCGTATCGATGTCGACGTTAACGCTAGTGATATCAACTTTGTATAGAAAAGTTGGCTCC
GAATTCGCCCTTGACAGCAGAGATCCAGTTTGGTTAATTAATTGGCTCCGGTGCCCGTCAGTGGGCAGAG
CGCACATCGCCCACAGTCCCCGAGAAGTTGTGGGGAGGGGTCGGCAATTGAACCGGTGCCTAGAGAAGGT
GGCGCGGGGTAAACTGGGAAAGTGATGTCGTGTACTGGCTCCGCCTTTTTCCCGAGGGTGGGGGAGAACC
GTATATAAGTGCAGTAGTCGCCGTGAACGTTCTTTTTCGCAACGGGTTTGCCGCCAGAACACAGGTAAGT
GCCGTGTGTGGTTCCCGCGGGCCTGGCCTCTTTACGGGTTATGGCCCTTGCGTGCCTTGAATTACTTCCA
CCTGGCTGCAGTACGTGATTCTTGATCCCGAGCTTCGGGTTGGAAGTGGGTGGGAGAGTTCGAGGCCTTG
CGCTTAAGGAGCCCCTTCGCCTCGTGCTTGAGTTGAGGCCTGGCCTGGGCGCTGGGGCCGCCGCGTGCGA
ATCTGGTGGCACCTTCGCGCCTGTCTCGCTGCTTTCGATAAGTCTCTAGCCATTTAAAATTTTTGATGAC
CTGCTGCGACGCTTTTTTTCTGGCAAGATAGTCTTGTAAATGCGGGCCAAGATCTGCACACTGGTATTTC
GGTTTTTGGGGCCGCGGGCGGCGACGGGGCCCGTGCGTCCCAGCGCACATGTTCGGCGAGGCGGGGCCTG
CGAGCGCGGCCACCGAGAATCGGACGGGGGTAGTCTCAAGCTGGCCGGCCTGCTCTGGTGCCTGGCCTCG
CGCCGCCGTGTATCGCCCCGCCCTGGGCGGCAAGGCTGGCCCGGTCGGCACCAGTTGCGTGAGCGGAAAG
ATGGCCGCTTCCCGGCCCTGCTGCAGGGAGCTCAAAATGGAGGACGCGGCGCTCGGGAGAGCGGGCGGGT
GAGTCACCCACACAAAGGAAAAGGGCCTTTCCGTCCTCAGCCGTCGCTTCATGTGACTCCACGGAGTACC
GGGCGCCGTCCAGGCACCTCGATTAGTTCTCGAGCTTTTGGAGTACGTCGTCTTTAGGTTGGGGGGAGGG
GTTTTATGCGATGGAGTTTCCCCACACTGAGTGGGTGGAGACTGAAGTTAGGCCAGCTTGGCACTTGATG
TAATTCTCCTTGGAATTTGCCCTTTTTGAGTTTGGATCTTGGTTCATTCTCAAGCCTCAGACAGTGGTTC
AAAGTTTTTTTCTTCCATTTCAGGTGTCGTGAGAAGGGCGAATTCGACCCAAGTTTGTACAAAAAAGCAG
GCTCGCCACCATGGTGAGCAAGGGCGAGGAGCTGTTCACCGGGGTGGTGCCCATCCTGGTCGAGCTGGAC
GGCGACGTAAACGGCCACAAGTTCAGCGTGAGGGGCGAGGGCGAGGGCGATGCCACCAACGGCAAGCTGA
CCCTGAAGTTCATCTGCACCACCGGCAAGCTGCCCGTGCCCTGGCCCACCCTCGTGACCACCCTGAGCCA
CGGCGTGCAGTGCTTCGCCCGCTACCCCGACCACATGAAGCAGCACGACTTCTTCAAGTCCGCCATGCCC
GAAGGCTACGTCCAGGAGCGCACCATCTTCTTCAAGGACGACGGCACCTACAAGACCCGCGCCGAGGTGA
AGTTCGAGGGCGACACCCTAGTGAACCGCATCGAGCTGAAGGGCGTCGACTTCAAGGAGGACGGCAACAT
CCTGGGGCACAAGCTGGAGTACAACTTCAACAGCCACAACATCTATATCATGGCCGTCAAGCAGAAGAAC
GGCATCAAGGTGAACTTCAAGATCCGCCACAACGTGGAGGACGGCAGCGTGCAGCTCGCCGACCACTACC
AGCAGAACACCCCCATCGGCGACGGCCCCGTGCTGCTGCCCGACAGCCACTACCTGAGCACCCAGTCCGT
GCTGAGCAAAGACCCCAACGAGAAGCGCGATCACATGGTCCTGCTGGAGTTCCGCACCGCCGCCGGGATC
ACTCTCGGCATGGACGAGCTGTACAAGTAATACCACCCAGCTTTCTTGTACAAAGTGGTACGCGTGAATT
CACTCCTCAGGTGCAGGCTGCCTATCAGAAGGTGGTGGCTGGTGTGGCCAATGCCCTGGCTCACAAATAC
CACTGAGATCTTTTTCCCTCTGCCAAAAATTATGGGGACATCATGAAGCCCCTTGAGCATCTGACTTCTG
GCTAATAAAGGAAATTTATTTTCATTGCAATAGTGTGTTGGAATTTTTTGTGTCTCTCACTCGGAAGGAC
ATATGGGAGGGCAAATCATTTAAAACATCAGAATGAGTATTTGGTTTAGAGTTTGGCAACATATGCCCAT
ATGCTGGCTGCCATGAACAAAGGTTGGCTATAAAGAGGTCATCAGTATATGAAACAGCCCCCTGCTGTCC
ATTCCTTATTCCATAGAAAAGCCTTGACTTGAGGTTAGATTTTTTTTATATTTTGTTTTGTGTTATTTTT
TTCTTTAACATCCCTAAAATTTTCCTTACATGTTTTACTAGCCAGATTTTTCCTCCTCTCCTGACTACTC
CCAGTCATAGCTGTCCCTCTTCTCTTATGGAGATCCCTCGACCTGCAGCCCAAGCTTGGCGTAATCATGG
TCATAGCTGTTTCCTGTGTGAAATTGTTATCCGCTCACAATTCCACACAACATACGAGCCGGAAGCATAA
AGTGTAAAGCCTGGGGTGCCTAATGAGTGAGCTAACTCACATTAATTGCGTTGCGCTCACTGCCCGCTTT
CCAGTCGGGAAACCTGTCGTGCCAGCGGATCGACAGTACTAAGCTTGGTCTAATACCCAATCTCTCGTCT
TATCCAGATGTTTTATACGCCTCTGGCCCGTGTCTCAAAATCTCTGATGTTACATTGCACAAGATAAAAT
AATATCATCATGAACAATAAAACTGTCTGCTTACATAAACAGTAATACAAGGGGTGTTATGAGCCATATT
CAACGGGAAACGTCGAGGCCGCGATTAAATTCCAACATGGATGCTGATTTATATGGGTATAAATGGGCTC
GCGATAATGTCGGGCAATCAGGTGCGACAATCTATCGCTTGTATGGGAAGCCCGATGCGCCAGAGTTGTT
TCTGAAACATGGCAAAGGTAGCGTTGCCAATGATGTTACAGATGAGATGGTCAGACTAAACTGGCTGACG
GAATTTATGCCTCTTCCGACCATCAAGCATTTTATCCGTACTCCTGATGATGCATGGTTACTCACCACTG
CGATCCCCGGAAAAACAGCATTCCAGGTATTAGAAGAATATCCTGATTCAGGTGAAAATATTGTTGATGC
GCTGGCAGTGTTCCTGCGCCGGTTGCATTCGATTCCTGTTTGTAATTGTCCTTTTAACAGCGATCGCGTA
TTTCGTCTCGCTCAGGCGCAATCACGAATGAATAACGGTTTGGTTGATGCGAGTGATTTTGATGACGAGC
GTAATGGCTGGCCTGTTGAACAAGTCTGGAAAGAAATGCATAAACTTTTGCCATTCTCACCGGATTCAGT
CGTCACTCATGGTGATTTCTCACTTGATAACCTTATTTTTGACGAGGGGAAATTAATAGGTTGTATTGAT
GTTGGACGAGTCGGAATCGCAGACCGATACCAGGATCTTGCCATCCTATGGAACTGCCTCGGTGAGTTTT
CTCCTTCATTACAGAAACGGCTTTTTCAAAAATATGGTATTGATAATCCTGATATGAATAAATTGCAGTT
TCATTTGATGCTCGATGAGTTTTTCTAATCAGAATTGGTTAATTGGTTGTAACACTGGCAGAGCATTACG
CTGACTTGACGGGACGGCGCAAGCTCATGACCAAAATCCCTTAACGTGAGTTACGCGTCGTTCCACTGAG
CGTCAGAGGTATCACTAGTATTACAGAGGTAAGTTATAACAGTCGCCTAACCC
Features (pLannotate 1.2.2; 28 found; start..end, strand, type, name):
     87..675     -  rep_origin     ori: high-copy-number ColE1/pMB1/pBR322/pUC origin of replication
    846..1706    -  CDS            AmpR: β-lactamase; bla; confers resistance to ampicillin, carbenicillin, and related antibiotics
   1707..1778    -  promoter       AmpR promoter: bla
   1857..2456    +  CDS            PuroR: puromycin N-acetyltransferase; pac from Streptomyces alboniger; confers resistance to puromycin
   2461..2541    +  CDS            HBB (fragment): HBB_PONPY - Experimental evidence at transcript level: Swiss-Prot protein existence level 2. Involved in oxygen transport from the lung to the various peripheral tissues. From Pongo pygmaeus (Bornean orangutan).
   2612..2667    +  polyA_signal   β-globin poly(A) signal: rabbit β-globin polyadenylation signal (Gil and Proudfoot, 1987)
   3646..3666    +  protein_bind   attB4: mutant version of attB; core recombination site for the Gateway® BP reaction BP Clonase™
   3734..3945    +  promoter       EF-1α core promoter: core promoter for human elongation factor EF-1α
   3946..4884    +  intron         EF-1α intron A: intron upstream of the start codon of human EF-1α
   4911..4931    +  protein_bind   attB1: mutant version of attB; core recombination site for the Gateway® BP reaction BP Clonase™
   4951..5646    +  CDS            mKate2: mKate2 is a basic (constitutively fluorescent) red fluorescent protein published in 2009, derived from Entacmaea quadricolor. It is reported to be a rapidly-maturing monomer with moderate acid sensitivity.
   5666..5690    -  protein_bind   attB2: mutant version of attB; recombination site for the Gateway® BP reaction BP Clonase™
   5834..5908    +  CDS            HBB (fragment): HBB_PONPY - Experimental evidence at transcript level: Swiss-Prot protein existence level 2. Involved in oxygen transport from the lung to the various peripheral tissues. From Pongo pygmaeus (Bornean orangutan).
   5979..6034    +  polyA_signal   β-globin poly(A) signal: rabbit β-globin polyadenylation signal (Gil and Proudfoot, 1987)
   6418..6443    +  misc_feature   SA: splice acceptor site
   7115..7135    +  protein_bind   attB4: mutant version of attB; core recombination site for the Gateway® BP reaction BP Clonase™
   7203..7414    +  promoter       EF-1α core promoter: core promoter for human elongation factor EF-1α
   7415..8353    +  intron         EF-1α intron A: intron upstream of the start codon of human EF-1α
   8380..8400    +  protein_bind   attB1: mutant version of attB; core recombination site for the Gateway® BP reaction BP Clonase™
   8411..9127    +  CDS            EBFP2: EBFP2 is a basic (constitutively fluorescent) blue fluorescent protein published in 2007, derived from Aequorea victoria. It is reported to be a rapidly-maturing monomer with moderate acid sensitivity.
   9135..9159    -  protein_bind   attB2: mutant version of attB; recombination site for the Gateway® BP reaction BP Clonase™
   9163..9243    +  CDS            HBB (fragment): HBB_PONPY - Experimental evidence at transcript level: Swiss-Prot protein existence level 2. Involved in oxygen transport from the lung to the various peripheral tissues. From Pongo pygmaeus (Bornean orangutan).
   9314..9369    +  polyA_signal   β-globin poly(A) signal: rabbit β-globin polyadenylation signal (Gil and Proudfoot, 1987)
   9752..9774    -  protein_bind   lac operator (fragment): The lac repressor binds to the lac operator to inhibit transcription in E. coli. This inhibition can be relieved by adding lactose or isopropyl-β-D-thiogalactopyranoside (IPTG). lac repressor encoded by lacI
   9778..9808    -  promoter       lac promoter: promoter for the E. coli lac operon
   9823..9844    -  protein_bind   CAP binding site: CAP binding activates transcription in the presence of cAMP. E. coli catabolite activator protein
   9857..9896    -  CDS            lacI (fragment): lac repressor; lacI; The lac repressor binds to the lac operator to inhibit transcription in E. coli. This inhibition can be relieved by adding lactose or isopropyl-β-D-thiogalactopyranoside (IPTG).
  10069..10878   +  CDS            KanR: aminoglycoside phosphotransferase; aph(3')-Ia; confers resistance to kanamycin in bacteria or G418 (Geneticin®) in eukaryotes
