[The description below was written by a language model from this plasmid's Addgene catalogue record and pLannotate feature annotations shown in this document.]
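Description:
LSB-hsa-miR-449b-5p is a mammalian expression, synthetic-biology plasmid of about 11 kb built on the Low Sensor Backbone (LSB). It serves as a two-colour fluorescent reporter of microRNA activity. In E. coli it replicates from a high-copy ColE1/pUC-type origin. It carries both a β-lactamase gene (ampicillin) and an aph(3')-Ia gene (kanamycin), and the catalogue lists both as selection markers. A puromycin N-acetyltransferase gene followed by a rabbit β-globin poly(A) signal is also present for selecting mammalian cells, although no promoter is annotated directly upstream of it. Remnants of a lac promoter/operator region are backbone carry-over.

The payload is two parallel transcription units. Each is driven by the human EF-1α core promoter with its intron A and ends in a rabbit β-globin polyadenylation signal, and Gateway attB4/attB1/attB2 scars flank the promoter and coding modules. One unit expresses the red fluorescent protein mKate2. According to the record, its 3′ UTR contains a target site for human miR-449b-5p; this site is not annotated separately, but it would lie in the gap between mKate2 and its poly(A) region. The other unit expresses the blue protein EBFP2 without a target and acts as an internal normaliser for plasmid dose and expression. When miR-449b-5p is active in transfected cells, mKate2 output falls relative to EBFP2, so the red-to-blue ratio measures miRNA-mediated repression. Constructs of this kind are used to profile miRNA activity and to model miRNA sensor behaviour.

The depositor notes that the repeated poly(A) elements make the plasmid inherently unstable. The physical plasmid also differs slightly from the deposited sequence, with short insertions flanking the puromycin coding region that do not impair puromycin selection.
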