Addgene plasmid #103530: LSB-hsa-miR-449b-5p
Purpose: Used to sense miRNA activity using fluorescence based tools. hsa-miR-449b-5p target in 3' UTR of of mKate. miRNA activity can be measured by the repression of mKate2 relative to EBFP2 fluorescent proteins . Plasmid is inherently unstable; please see Depositor Comments
Depositing lab: Ron Weiss. Depositing organization: Massachusetts Institute of Technology. Publication: A mixed antagonistic/synergistic miRNA repression model enables accurate predictions of multi-input miRNA sensor activity. Gam JJ, Babb J, Weiss R. Nat Commun. 2018 Jun 22;9(1):2430. doi: 10.1038/s41467-018-04575-0. PubMed 29934631.
Backbone
  Vector backbone: Low Sensor Backbone (LSB)
  Vector type: Mammalian Expression, Synthetic Biology
Growth in bacteria
  Bacterial resistance: Ampicillin and Kanamycin, 100 & 50 μg/mL
  Growth temperature: 30°C
  Growth strain: NEB Stable
  Copy number: High Copy
Gene/Insert
  Gene/Insert name: hsa-miR-449b-5p target
  Species: H. sapiens (human)
  Entrez Gene: MIR449B (a.k.a. MIRN449B, mir-449b)
  Promoter: EF-1a
  Cloning method: Gibson Cloning
Terms and licenses: Academic/Nonprofit Terms; Industry Terms: Not Available to Industry
Depositor comments: Please note that this plasmid is inherently unstable due to a repeating poly A element. We recommend performing a diagnostic digest on multiple colonies upon receipt. The depositors would like to note the presence of several discrepancies between the depositor sequence and physical plasmid sequence. In particular, the sequences upstream and downstream of the puromycin coding region have 10 bp insertions which do not affect the ability to perform puromycin selection. The sequences for those regions within the physical plasmids are as follows: Upstream of Puro: GAATTCGACCGCCTGTCTCAAGGTGCCACC; Downstream of Puro: GCTTTGAGACTACGCGTGAATTCACTCCTC. Please contact if you are interested in this plasmid prior to placing an order.
How to cite: LSB-hsa-miR-449b-5p was a gift from Ron Weiss (Addgene plasmid # 103530 ; http://n2t.net/addgene:103530 ; RRID:Addgene_103530)
