>Addgene plasmid #103530 | LSB-hsa-miR-449b-5p | depositor partial sequence | sequence record 196109 | hsa-miR-449b-5p target
GCCAGCTAACAATACACTGCCT
